Addgene plasmid #91891: MSCV-mouse Gfi1-IRES-GFP
Purpose: Retroviral expression of mouse Gfi1
Depositing lab: Martine Roussel. Depositing organization: St. Jude Children's Research Hospital. Publication: Inactivation of Ezh2 Upregulates Gfi1 and Drives Aggressive Myc-Driven Group 3 Medulloblastoma. Vo BT, Li C, Morgan MA, Theurillat I, Finkelstein D, Wright S, Hyle J, Smith SM, Fan Y, Wang YD, Wu G, Orr BA, Northcott PA, Shilatifard A, Sherr CJ, Roussel MF. Cell Rep. 2017 Mar 21;18(12):2907-2917. doi: 10.1016/j.celrep.2017.02.073. PubMed 28329683.
Backbone
  Vector backbone: MSCV-IRES-GFP
  Backbone manufacturer: Tannishtha Reya (Addgene #20672)
  Vector type: Mammalian Expression, Retroviral
  Selectable markers: EGFP
Growth in bacteria
  Bacterial resistance: Ampicillin, 100 μg/mL
  Growth temperature: 37°C
  Growth strain: NEB Stable
  Copy number: High Copy
Gene/Insert
  Gene/Insert name: Gfi1
  Species: M. musculus (mouse)
  Entrez Gene: Gfi1 (a.k.a. Gfi-1, Pal-1, Pal1)
  Promoter: MMLV gag
  Tag / fusion protein: IRES-EGFP (C terminal on backbone)
  Cloning method: Restriction Enzyme; 5′ cloning site EcoRI (unknown if destroyed); 3′ cloning site XhoI (unknown if destroyed)
  Sequencing primers: 5′ pLXSN 5'
Terms and licenses: Academic/Nonprofit Terms; Industry Terms: Not Available to Industry
Depositor comments: The Gfi1 coding sequence was cloned from MB1 cells.
How to cite: MSCV-mouse Gfi1-IRES-GFP was a gift from Martine Roussel (Addgene plasmid # 91891 ; http://n2t.net/addgene:91891 ; RRID:Addgene_91891)
