[The description below was written by a language model from this plasmid's Addgene catalogue record and pLannotate feature annotations shown in this document.]
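Description:
MSCV-mouse Gfi1-IRES-GFP is a gammaretroviral transfer plasmid built on the MSCV-IRES-GFP backbone for delivery and expression of mouse Gfi1 in mammalian cells. The proviral portion is bounded by 5' and 3' long terminal repeats from murine embryonic stem cell virus. Downstream of the 5' LTR are the MESV Ψ packaging signal and a truncated, start-codon-deleted MMLV gag segment, which together promote encapsidation of the genomic RNA when the plasmid is introduced into packaging cells that supply gag, pol and env in trans. In bacteria the plasmid is maintained through a high-copy ColE1/pUC-type origin and selected with ampicillin via the β-lactamase gene. The remaining backbone annotations (lac promoter/operator and fragments of lacI, lacZα, rop, bom, TcR and env) are cloning remnants with no evident function.

The payload is a bicistronic cassette. The Gfi1 coding sequence, cloned between EcoRI and XhoI sites and, according to the depositor, derived from MB1 cells, encodes a zinc-finger transcriptional repressor that recruits histone deacetylase-containing complexes. The automated annotation marks only a fragment of Gfi1, leaving an unannotated stretch before the IRES, so the exact extent of the coding sequence is not clear from the feature table. An EMCV IRES follows and allows EGFP to be translated from the same transcript as a separate protein rather than as a fusion, so green fluorescence marks transduced cells and serves as the only mammalian selection marker. The record lists the promoter as "MMLV gag"; in vectors of this design, transcription is normally driven by the 5' LTR. The associated publication concerns Gfi1 upregulation in Myc-driven Group 3 medulloblastoma, consistent with use for enforced Gfi1 expression in such models.
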