Features (pLannotate 1.2.2; 20 found; start..end, strand, type, name):
    140..656     +  LTR            5' LTR: 5' long terminal repeat from murine embryonic stem cell virus
    720..1061    +  misc_feature   MESV Ψ: packaging signal of murine embryonic stem cell virus
   1128..1544    +  CDS            gag (truncated): truncated Moloney murine leukemia virus (MMLV) gag gene lacking the start codon
   1597..2514    +  CDS            Gfi1 (fragment): GFI1_MOUSE - Also known as Gfi-1. Experimental evidence at protein level: Swiss-Prot protein existence level 1. Transcription repressor essential for hematopoiesis. Functions in a cell-context and development-specific manner. Binds to 5'-TAAATCAC[AT]GCA-3' in the promoter region of a large number of genes. Component of several complexes, including the EHMT2-GFI1-HDAC1, AJUBA-GFI1-HDAC1 and RCOR-GFI-KDM1A-HDAC complexes, that suppress, via histone deacetylase (HDAC) recruitment, a number of genes implicated in multilineage blood cell development. Regulates neutrophil differentiation, promotes p
   2889..3449    +  misc_feature   IRES: internal ribosome entry site (IRES) of the encephalomyocarditis virus (EMCV)
   3452..4171    +  CDS            EGFP: the original enhanced GFP (Yang et al., 1996) mammalian codon-optimized
   4183..4213    +  misc_feature   MCS (fragment): pUC18/19 multiple cloning site
   4333..4847    +  LTR            3' LTR: 3' long terminal repeat from murine embryonic stem cell virus
   5009..5025    -  protein_bind   lac operator: The lac repressor binds to the lac operator to inhibit transcription in E. coli. This inhibition can be relieved by adding lactose or isopropyl-β-D-thiogalactopyranoside (IPTG). lac repressor encoded by lacI
   5033..5063    -  promoter       lac promoter: promoter for the E. coli lac operon
   5078..5099    -  protein_bind   CAP binding site: CAP binding activates transcription in the presence of cAMP. E. coli catabolite activator protein
   5112..5204    -  CDS            lacI (fragment): lac repressor; lacI; The lac repressor binds to the lac operator to inhibit transcription in E. coli. This inhibition can be relieved by adding lactose or isopropyl-β-D-thiogalactopyranoside (IPTG).
   5387..5975    -  rep_origin     ori: high-copy-number ColE1/pMB1/pBR322/pUC origin of replication
   6146..7006    -  CDS            AmpR: β-lactamase; bla; confers resistance to ampicillin, carbenicillin, and related antibiotics
   7007..7111    -  promoter       AmpR promoter: bla
   7206..7241    +  CDS            rop (fragment): Rop protein, which maintains plasmids at low copy number; rop
   7343..7442    +  misc_feature   bom (fragment): basis of mobility region from pBR322
   7448..7597    -  CDS            lacZα (fragment): LacZα fragment of β-galactosidase; lacZ fragment
   7597..7798    -  CDS            TcR (fragment): tetracycline efflux protein; tet; confers resistance to tetracycline
   7799..98      +  CDS            env (fragment) (across the origin): murine leukemia virus gPr80 envelope polyprotein precursor; env; proteolytically cleaved into gp70SU and p15TM subunits
>Addgene plasmid #91891 | MSCV-mouse Gfi1-IRES-GFP | addgene full sequence | sequence record 181580 | Addgene NGS Result
GATTAGTCCAATTTGTTAAAGACAGGATATCAGTGGTCCAGGCTCTAGTTTTGACTCAACAATATCACCA
GCTGAAGCCTATAGAGTACGAGCCATAGATAAAATAAAAGATTTTATTTAGTCTCCAGAAAAAGGGGGGA
ATGAAAGACCCCACCTGTAGGTTTGGCAAGCTAGCTTAAGTAACGCCATTTTGCAAGGCATGGAAAATAC
ATAACTGAGAATAGAGAAGTTCAGATCAAGGTTAGGAACAGAGAGACAGCAGAATATGGGCCAAACAGGA
TATCTGTGGTAAGCAGTTCCTGCCCCGGCTCAGGGCCAAGAACAGATGGTCCCCAGATGCGGTCCCGCCC
TCAGCAGTTTCTAGAGAACCATCAGATGTTTCCAGGGTGCCCCAAGGACCTGAAATGACCCTGTGCCTTA
TTTGAACTAACCAATCAGTTCGCTTCTCGCTTCTGTTCGCGCGCTTCTGCTCCCCGAGCTCAATAAAAGA
GCCCACAACCCCTCACTCGGCGCGCCAGTCCTCCGATAGACTGCGTCGCCCGGGTACCCGTATTCCCAAT
AAAGCCTCTTGCTGTTTGCATCCGAATCGTGGACTCGCTGATCCTTGGGAGGGTCTCCTCAGATTGATTG
ACTGCCCACCTCGGGGGTCTTTCATTTGGAGGTTCCACCGAGATTTGGAGACCCCTGCCCAGGGACCACC
GACCCCCCCGCCGGGAGGTAAGCTGGCCAGCGGTCGTTTCGTGTCTGTCTCTGTCTTTGTGCGTGTTTGT
GCCGGCATCTAATGTTTGCGCCTGCGTCTGTACTAGTTAGCTAACTAGCTCTGTATCTGGCGGACCCGTG
GTGGAACTGACGAGTTCTGAACACCCGGCCGCAACCCTGGGAGACGTCCCAGGGACTTTGGGGGCCGTTT
TTGTGGCCCGACCTGAGGAAGGGAGTCGATGTGGAATCCGACCCCGTCAGGATATGTGGTTCTGGTAGGA
GACGAGAACCTAAAACAGTTCCCGCCTCCGTCTGAATTTTTGCTTTCGGTTTGGAACCGAAGCCGCGCGT
CTTGTCTGCTGCAGCGCTGCAGCATCGTTCTGTGTTGTCTCTGTCTGACTGTGTTTCTGTATTTGTCTGA
AAATTAGGGCCAGACTGTTACCACTCCCTTAAGTTTGACCTTAGGTCACTGGAAAGATGTCGAGCGGATC
GCTCACAACCAGTCGGTAGATGTCAAGAAGAGACGTTGGGTTACCTTCTGCTCTGCAGAATGGCCAACCT
TTAACGTCGGATGGCCGCGAGACGGCACCTTTAACCGAGACCTCATCACCCAGGTTAAGATCAAGGTCTT
TTCACCTGGCCCGCATGGACACCCAGACCAGGTCCCCTACATCGTGACCTGGGAAGCCTTGGCTTTTGAC
CCCCCTCCCTGGGTCAAGCCCTTTGTACACCCTAAGCCTCCGCCTCCTCTTCCTCCATCCGCCCCGTCTC
TCCCCCTTGAACCTCCTCGTTCGACCCCGCCTCGATCCTCCCTTTATCCAGCCCTCACTCCTTCTCTAGG
CGCCGGAATTGGGATCCCAGTGTGGTGGTACGTAGGAATTCGATATCACCGGTACCATGCCGCGCTCATT
CCTGGTCAAGAGCAAGAAGGCGCACAGCTATCACCAGCCGCGTTCTCCGGGGCCGGACTACTCCCTGCGC
CTGGAGACCGTGCCTGCGCCGGGCAGAGCAGAGGGCGGCGCTGTGAGTGCAGGCGAGTCGAAAATGGAGC
CCCGAGAGCGTTTGTCCCCCGACTCTCAGCTTACCGAGGCTCCCGACAGGGCCTCCGCGTCCCCCAACAG
CTGCGAAGGCAGCGTTTGTGACCCCTGCTCCGAGTTCGAGGACTTTTGGAGGCCCCCTTCTCCCTCCGTG
TCTCCAGCGTCGGAGAAGTCACTGTGCCGCTCTCTGGACGAAGCCCAGCCCTACACGCTGCCTTTCAAGC
CCTATGCATGGAGCGGTCTTGCTGGGTCTGACCTGCGGCACCTGGTGCAGAGCTATCGGCAGTGCAGCGC
GCTGGAGCGCAGCGCGGGCCTGAGCCTCTTCTGCGAGCGCGGCTCGGAGCCGGGCCGCCCGGCAGCGCGC
TACGGCCCCGAGCAGGCTGCGGGCGGAGCCGGTGCGGGACAGCCAGGGAGCTGCGGGGTCGCCGGGGGCG
CCACCAGCGCTGCGGGCCTGGGGCTCTACGGCGACTTCGCGCCTGCGGCGGCCGGGCTGTACGAGCGGCC
GAGCACAGCAGCAGGCCGGCTGTACCAAGATCATGGCCACGAGCTGCACGCGGACAAGAGCGTGGGCGTC
AAGGTGGAGTCGGAGCTGCTTTGCACCCGTCTGCTGCTGGGCGGCGGCTCCTACAAATGCATCAAATGCA
GCAAGGTGTTCTCCACACCGCACGGGCTGGAGGTGCACGTGCGCCGGTCCCACAGCGGCACAAGACCCTT
TGCGTGCGAGATGTGCGGCAAGACCTTCGGGCACGCGGTGAGCCTGGAGCAACACAAGGCAGTGCACTCC
CAGGAACGCAGCTTTGACTGTAAGATCTGTGGCAAGAGCTTCAAGAGGTCATCCACGCTGTCCACACATC
TGCTCATTCACTCGGACACCCGGCCCTATCCCTGTCAGTACTGTGGCAAAAGATTCCACCAGAAGTCAGA
TATGAAGAAACACACCTTCATCCACACAGGTGAGAAGCCCCACAAATGCCAGGTGTGCGGCAAAGCCTTC
AGTCAGAGCTCCAACCTCATCACTCATAGCAGAAAGCACACAGGCTTCAAGCCCTTTGGCTGTGACCTGT
GTGGGAAGGGCTTCCAGAGGAAGGTGGATCTCAGGAGGCACCGAGAGACTCAGCATGGACTCAAATGACT
CGAGCGGGATCAATTCCGCCCCCCCCCTAACGTTACTGGCCGAAGCCGCTTGGAATAAGGCCGGTGTGCG
TTTGTCTATATGTTATTTTCCACCATATTGCCGTCTTTTGGCAATGTGAGGGCCCGGAAACCTGGCCCTG
TCTTCTTGACGAGCATTCCTAGGGGTCTTTCCCCTCTCGCCAAAGGAATGCAAGGTCTGTTGAATGTCGT
GAAGGAAGCAGTTCCTCTGGAAGCTTCTTGAAGACAAACAACGTCTGTAGCGACCCTTTGCAGGCAGCGG
AACCCCCCACCTGGCGACAGGTGCCTCTGCGGCCAAAAGCCACGTGTATAAGATACACCTGCAAAGGCGG
CACAACCCCAGTGCCACGTTGTGAGTTGGATAGTTGTGGAAAGAGTCAAATGGCTCTCCTCAAGCGTATT
CAACAAGGGGCTGAAGGATGCCCAGAAGGTACCCCATTGTATGGGATCTGATCTGGGGCCTCGGTGCACA
TGCTTTACATGTGTTTAGTCGAGGTTAAAAAAACGTCTAGGCCCCCCGAACCACGGGGACGTGGTTTTCC
TTTGAAAAACACGATAATACCATGGTGAGCAAGGGCGAGGAGCTGTTCACCGGGGTGGTGCCCATCCTGG
TCGAGCTGGACGGCGACGTAAACGGCCACAAGTTCAGCGTGTCCGGCGAGGGCGAGGGCGATGCCACCTA
CGGCAAGCTGACCCTGAAGTTCATCTGCACCACCGGCAAGCTGCCCGTGCCCTGGCCCACCCTCGTGACC
ACCCTGACCTACGGCGTGCAGTGCTTCAGCCGCTACCCCGACCACATGAAGCAGCACGACTTCTTCAAGT
CCGCCATGCCCGAAGGCTACGTCCAGGAGCGCACCATCTTCTTCAAGGACGACGGCAACTACAAGACCCG
CGCCGAGGTGAAGTTCGAGGGCGACACCCTGGTGAACCGCATCGAGCTGAAGGGCATCGACTTCAAGGAG
GACGGCAACATCCTGGGGCACAAGCTGGAGTACAACTACAACAGCCACAACGTCTATATCATGGCCGACA
AGCAGAAGAACGGCATCAAGGTGAACTTCAAGATCCGCCACAACATCGAGGACGGCAGCGTGCAGCTCGC
CGACCACTACCAGCAGAACACCCCCATCGGCGACGGCCCCGTGCTGCTGCCCGACAACCACTACCTGAGC
ACCCAGTCCGCCCTGAGCAAAGACCCCAACGAGAAGCGCGATCACATGGTCCTGCTGGAGTTCGTGACCG
CCGCCGGGATCACTCTCGGCATGGACGAGCTGTACAAGTAAAGCGGCCGCGACTCTAGAGTCGACCTGCA
GGCATGCAAGCTTCAGGTAGCCGGCTAACGTTAACAACCGGTACCTCTAGAACTATAGCTAGCATGCGCA
AATTTAAAGCGCTGATATCGATAAAATAAAAGATTTTATTTAGTCTCCAGAAAAAGGGGGGAATGAAAGA
CCCCACCTGTAGGTTTGGCAAGCTAGCTTAAGTAACGCCATTTTGCAAGGCATGGAAAATACATAACTGA
GAATAGAGAAGTTCAGATCAAGGTTAGGAACAGAGAGACAGCAGAATATGGGCCAAACAGGATATCTGTG
GTAAGCAGTTCCTGCCCCGGCTCAGGGCCAAGAACAGATGGTCCCCAGATGCGGTCCCGCCCTCAGCAGT
TTCTAGAGAACCATCAGATGTTTCCAGGGTGCCCCAAGGACCTGAAATGACCCTGTGCCTTATTTGAACT
AACCAATCAGTTCGCTTCTCGCTTCTGTTCGCGCGCTTCTGCTCCCCGAGCTCAATAAAAGAGCCCACAA
CCCCTCACTCGGCGCGCCAGTCCTCCGATAGACTGCGTCGCCCGGGTACCCGTGTATCCAATAAACCCTC
TTGCAGTTGCATCCGACTTGTGGTCTCGCTGTTCCTTGGGAGGGTCTCCTCTGAGTGATTGACTACCCGT
CAGCGGGGGTCTTTCATGGGTAACAGTTTCTTGAAGTTGGAGAACAACATTCTGAGGGTAGGAGTCGAAT
ATTAAGTAATCCTGACTCAATTAGCCACTGTTTTGAATCCACATACTCCAATACTCCTGAAATAGTTCAT
TATGGACAGCGCAGAAAGAGCTGGGGAGAATTGTGAAATTGTTATCCGCTCACAATTCCACACAACATAC
GAGCCGGAAGCATAAAGTGTAAAGCCTGGGGTGCCTAATGAGTGAGCTAACTCACATTAATTGCGTTGCG
CTCACTGCCCGCTTTCCAGTCGGGAAACCTGTCGTGCCAGCTGCATTAATGAATCGGCCAACGCGCGGGG
AGAGGCGGTTTGCGTATTGGGCGCTCTTCCGCTTCCTCGCTCACTGACTCGCTGCGCTCGGTCGTTCGGC
TGCGGCGAGCGGTATCAGCTCACTCAAAGGCGGTAATACGGTTATCCACAGAATCAGGGGATAACGCAGG
AAAGAACATGTGAGCAAAAGGCCAGCAAAAGGCCAGGAACCGTAAAAAGGCCGCGTTGCTGGCGTTTTTC
CATAGGCTCCGCCCCCCTGACGAGCATCACAAAAATCGACGCTCAAGTCAGAGGTGGCGAAACCCGACAG
GACTATAAAGATACCAGGCGTTTCCCCCTGGAAGCTCCCTCGTGCGCTCTCCTGTTCCGACCCTGCCGCT
TACCGGATACCTGTCCGCCTTTCTCCCTTCGGGAAGCGTGGCGCTTTCTCATAGCTCACGCTGTAGGTAT
CTCAGTTCGGTGTAGGTCGTTCGCTCCAAGCTGGGCTGTGTGCACGAACCCCCCGTTCAGCCCGACCGCT
GCGCCTTATCCGGTAACTATCGTCTTGAGTCCAACCCGGTAAGACACGACTTATCGCCACTGGCAGCAGC
CACTGGTAACAGGATTAGCAGAGCGAGGTATGTAGGCGGTGCTACAGAGTTCTTGAAGTGGTGGCCTAAC
TACGGCTACACTAGAAGAACAGTATTTGGTATCTGCGCTCTGCTGAAGCCAGTTACCTTCGGAAAAAGAG
TTGGTAGCTCTTGATCCGGCAAACAAACCACCGCTGGTAGCGGTGGTTTTTTTGTTTGCAAGCAGCAGAT
TACGCGCAGAAAAAAAGGATCTCAAGAAGATCCTTTGATCTTTTCTACGGGGTCTGACGCTCAGTGGAAC
GAAAACTCACGTTAAGGGATTTTGGTCATGAGATTATCAAAAAGGATCTTCACCTAGATCCTTTTAAATT
AAAAATGAAGTTTTAAATCAATCTAAAGTATATATGAGTAAACTTGGTCTGACAGTTACCAATGCTTAAT
CAGTGAGGCACCTATCTCAGCGATCTGTCTATTTCGTTCATCCATAGTTGCCTGACTCCCCGTCGTGTAG
ATAACTACGATACGGGAGGGCTTACCATCTGGCCCCAGTGCTGCAATGATACCGCGAGACCCACGCTCAC
CGGCTCCAGATTTATCAGCAATAAACCAGCCAGCCGGAAGGGCCGAGCGCAGAAGTGGTCCTGCAACTTT
ATCCGCCTCCATCCAGTCTATTAATTGTTGCCGGGAAGCTAGAGTAAGTAGTTCGCCAGTTAATAGTTTG
CGCAACGTTGTTGCCATTGCTACAGGCATCGTGGTGTCACGCTCGTCGTTTGGTATGGCTTCATTCAGCT
CCGGTTCCCAACGATCAAGGCGAGTTACATGATCCCCCATGTTGTGCAAAAAAGCGGTTAGCTCCTTCGG
TCCTCCGATCGTTGTCAGAAGTAAGTTGGCCGCAGTGTTATCACTCATGGTTATGGCAGCACTGCATAAT
TCTCTTACTGTCATGCCATCCGTAAGATGCTTTTCTGTGACTGGTGAGTACTCAACCAAGTCATTCTGAG
AATAGTGTATGCGGCGACCGAGTTGCTCTTGCCCGGCGTCAATACGGGATAATACCGCGCCACATAGCAG
AACTTTAAAAGTGCTCATCATTGGAAAACGTTCTTCGGGGCGAAAACTCTCAAGGATCTTACCGCTGTTG
AGATCCAGTTCGATGTAACCCACTCGTGCACCCAACTGATCTTCAGCATCTTTTACTTTCACCAGCGTTT
CTGGGTGAGCAAAAACAGGAAGGCAAAATGCCGCAAAAAAGGGAATAAGGGCGACACGGAAATGTTGAAT
ACTCATACTCTTCCTTTTTCAATATTATTGAAGCATTTATCAGGGTTATTGTCTCATGAGCGGATACATA
TTTGAATGTATTTAGAAAAATAAACAAATAGGGGTTCCGCGCACATTTCCCCGAAAAGTGCCACCTGACG
TCTAAGAAACCATTATTATCATGACATTAACCTATAAAAATAGGCGTATCACGAGGCCCTTTCGTCTCGC
GCGTTTCGGTGATGACGGTGAAAACCTCTGACACATGCAGCTCCCGGAGACGGTCACAGCTTGTCTGTAA
GCGGATGCCGGGAGCAGACAAGCCCGTCAGGGCGCGTCAGCGGGTGTTGGCGGGTGTCGGGGCTGGCTTA
ACTATGCGGCATCAGAGCAGATTGTACTGAGAGTGCACCATATGCGGTGTGAAATACCGCACAGATGCGT
AAGGAGAAAATACCGCATCAGGCGCCATTCGCCATTCAGGCTGCGCAACTGTTGGGAAGGGCGATCGGTG
CGGGCCTCTTCGCTATTACGCCAGCTGGCGAAAGGGGGATGTGCTGCAAGGCGATTAAGTTGGGTAACGC
CAGGGTTTTCCCAGTCACGACGTTGTAAAACGACGGCGCAAGGAATGGTGCATGCAAGGAGATGGCGCCC
AACAGTCCCCCGGCCACGGGGCCTGCCACCATACCCACGCCGAAACAAGCGCTCATGAGCCCGAAGTGGC
GAGCCCGATCTTCCCCATCGGTGATGTCGGCGATATAGGCGCCAGCAACCGCACCTGTGGCGCCGGTGAT
GCCGGCCACGATGCGTCCGGCGTAGAGGC
